>Addgene plasmid #86176 | pICSLUS0003OD | addgene full sequence | sequence record 193589 | Addgene NGS Result
GGCGTAAGCGGCTGGGTTGTCTGCCGGCCCTGCAATGGCACTGGAACCCCCAAGCCCGAGGAATCGGCGT
GAGCGGTCGCAAACCATCCGGCCCGGTACAAATCGGCGCGGCGCTGGGTGATGACCTGGTGGAGAAGTTG
AAGGCCGCGCAGGCCGCCCAGCGGCAACGCATCGAGGCAGAAGCACGCCCCGGTGAATCGTGGCAAGCGG
CCGCTGATCGAATCCGCAAAGAATCCCGGCAACCGCCGGCAGCCGGTGCGTCGTCGATTAGGAAGCCGCC
CAAGGGCGACGAGCAACCAGATTTTTTCGTTCCGATGCTCTATGACGTGGGCACCCGCGATAGTCGCAGC
ATCATGGACGTGGCCGTTTTCCGTCTGTCGAAGCGTGACCGACGAGCTGGCGAGGTGATCCGCTACGAGC
TTCCAGACGGGCACGTAGAGGTTTCCGCAGGGCCGGCCGGCATGGCCAGTGTGTGGGATTACGACCTGGT
ACTGATGGCGGTTTCCCATCTAACCGAATCCATGAACCGATACCGGGAAGGGAAGGGAGACAAGCCCGGC
CGCGTGTTCCGTCCACACGTTGCGGACGTACTCAAGTTCTGCCGGCGAGCCGATGGCGGAAAGCAGAAAG
ACGACCTGGTAGAAACCTGCATTCGGTTAAACACCACGCACGTTGCCATGCAGCGTACGAAGAAGGCCAA
GAACGGCCGCCTGGTGACGGTATCCGAGGGTGAAGCCTTGATTAGCCGCTACAAGATCGTAAAGAGCGAA
ACCGGGCGGCCGGAGTACATCGAGATCGAGCTAGCTGATTGGATGTACCGCGAGATCACAGAAGGCAAGA
ACCCGGACGTGCTGACGGTTCACCCCGATTACTTTTTGATCGATCCCGGCATCGGCCGTTTTCTCTACCG
CCTGGCACGCCGCGCCGCAGGCAAGGCAGAAGCCAGATGGTTGTTCAAGACGATCTACGAACGCAGTGGC
AGCGCCGGAGAGTTCAAGAAGTTCTGTTTCACCGTGCGCAAGCTGATCGGGTCAAATGACCTGCCGGAGT
ACGATTTGAAGGAGGAGGCGGGGCAGGCTGGCCCGATCCTAGTCATGCGCTACCGCAACCTGATCGAGGG
CGAAGCATCCGCCGGTTCCTAATGTACGGAGCAGATGCTAGGGCAAATTGCCCTAGCAGGGGAAAAAGGT
CGAAAAAGCTTCTTTCCTGTGGATAGCACGTACATTGGGAACCCAAAGCCGTACATTGGGAACCGGAACC
CGTACATTGGGAACCCAAAGCCGTACATTGGGAACCGGTCACACATGTAAGTGACTGATATAAAAGAGAA
AAAAGGCGATTTTTCCGCCTAAAACTCTTTAAAACTTATTAAAACTCTTAAAACCCGCCTGGCCTGTGCA
TAACTGTCTGGCCAGCGCACAGCCGAACAGCTGCAAAAAGCGCCCACATCAAGGCTCCGAGTGCGCGGAA
CCCCTATTTGTTTATTTTTCTAAATACATTCAAATATGTATCCGCTCATGAGACAATAACCCTGATAAAT
GCTTCAATAATATTGAAAAAGGAAGAGTATGGCTAAAATGAGAATATCACCGGAATTGAAAAAACTGATC
GAAAAATACCGCTGCGTAAAAGATACGGAAGGAATGTCTCCTGCTAAGGTATATAAGCTGGTGGGAGAAA
ATGAAAACCTATATTTAAAAATGACGGACAGCCGGTATAAAGGGACCACCTATGATGTGGAACGGGAAAA
GGACATGATGCTATGGCTGGAAGGAAAGCTGCCTGTTCCAAAGGTCCTGCACTTTGAACGGCATGATGGC
TGGAGCAATCTGCTCATGAGTGAGGCCGATGGCGTCCTTTGCTCGGAAGAGTATGAAGATGAACAAAGCC
CTGAAAAGATTATCGAGCTGTATGCGGAGTGCATCAGGCTCTTTCACTCCATCGACATATCGGATTGTCC
CTATACGAATAGCTTAGACAGCCGCTTAGCCGAATTGGATTACTTACTGAATAACGATCTGGCCGATGTG
GATTGCGAAAACTGGGAAGAGGACACTCCATTTAAAGATCCGCGCGAGCTGTATGATTTTTTAAAGACGG
AAAAGCCCGAAGAGGAACTTGTCTTTTCCCACGGCGACCTGGGAGACAGCAACATCTTTGTGAAAGATGG
CAAAGTAAGTGGCTTTATTGATCTTGGGAGAAGCGGCAGGGCGGACAAGTGGTATGACATTGCCTTCTGC
GTCCGGTCGCTCAGGGAGGATATCGGGGAAGAACAGTATGTCGAGCTATTTTTTGACTTACTGGGGATCA
AGCCTGATTGGGAGAAAATAAAATATTATATTTTACTGGATGAATTGTTTTAGCTGTCAGACCAAGTTTA
CTCATATATACTTTAGATTGATTTAAAACTTCATTTTTAATTTAAAAGGATCTAGGTGAAGATCCTTTTT
GATAATCTCATGACCAAAATCCCTTAACGTGAGTTTTCGTTCCACTGAGCGTCAGACCCCGTAGAAAAGA
TCAAAGGATCTTCTTGAGATCCTTTTTTTCTGCGCGTAATCTGCTGCTTGCAAACAAAAAAACCACCGCT
ACCAGCGGTGGTTTGTTTGCCGGATCAAGAGCTACCAACTCTTTTTCCGAAGGTAACTGGCTTCAGCAGA
GCGCAGATACCAAATACTGTTCTTCTAGTGTAGCCGTAGTTAGGCCACCACTTCAAGAACTCTGTAGCAC
CGCCTACATACCTCGCTCTGCTAATCCTGTTACCAGTGGCTGCTGCCAGTGGCGATAAGTCGTGTCTTAC
CGGGTTGGACTCAAGACGATAGTTACCGGATAAGGCGCAGCGGTCGGGCTGAACGGGGGGTTCGTGCACA
CAGCCCAGCTTGGAGCGAACGACCTACACCGAACTGAGATACCTACAGCGTGAGCTATGAGAAAGCGCCA
CGCTTCCCGAAGGGAGAAAGGCGGACAGGTATCCGGTAAGCGGCAGGGTCGGAACAGGAGAGCGCACGAG
GGAGCTTCCAGGGGGAAACGCCTGGTATCTTTATAGTCCTGTCGGGTTTCGCCACCTCTGACTTGAGCGT
CGATTTTTGTGATGCTCGTCAGGGGGGCGGAGCCTATGGAAAAACGCCAGCAACGCGGCCTTTTTACGGT
TCCTGCTCGGATCTGTTGGACCGGACAGTAGTCATGGTTGATGGGCTGCCTGTATCGAGTGGTGATTTTG
TGCCGAGCTGCCGGTCGGGGAGCTGTTGGCTGGCTGGTGGCAGGATATATTGTGGTGTAAACAAATTGAC
GCTTAGACAACTTAATAACACATTGCGGACGTTTTTAATGTACTGGGGTTGAACACTCTGTGCCGAATTC
GGATCCGGAGCGGAGAATTAAGGGAGTCACGTTATGACCCCCGCCGATGACGCGGGACAAGCCGTTTTAC
GTTTGGAACTGACAGAACCGCAACGTTGAAGGAGCCACTCAGCCGCGGGTTTCTGGAGTTTAATGAGCTA
AGCACATACGTCAGAAACCATTATTGCGCGTTCAAAAGTCGCCTAAGGTCACTATCAGCTAGCAAATATT
TCTTGTCAAAATGCTCCACTGACGTTCCATAAATTCCCCTCGGTATCCAATTAGAGTCTCATATTCACTC
TCAATCCAAATAATCTGCACCGGATCTGGATCGTTTCGCATGTCTCCTGAAAGAAGGCCTGCTGATATTA
GAAGGGCTACTGAGGCTGATATGCCTGCTGTGTGCACTATTGTGAATCATTACATTGAGACTTCTACTGT
GAATTTCAGGACTGAGCCTCAAGAACCACAAGAGTGGACTGATGATCTTGTGAGGCTTAGAGAGAGGTAT
CCTTGGCTTGTTGCTGAAGTGGATGGTGAAGTGGCTGGTATTGCTTATGCTGGTCCTTGGAAGGCTAGGA
ATGCTTACGATTGGACTGCTGAGTCTACTGTTTACGTGTCTCCTAGGCATCAAAGAACTGGTCTTGGATC
TACTCTTTACACTCATCTTTTGAAGTCTTTGGAGGCTCAGGGTTTCAAGTCTGTGGTTGCTGTGATTGGA
CTTCCTAATGATCCTTCTGTGAGGATGCATGAGGCTCTTGGTTATGCTCCTAGGGGAATGCTTAGAGCTG
CTGGTTTCAAACATGGAAATTGGCATGATGTGGGATTCTGGCAGCTTGATTTCTCTCTTCCTGTTCCTCC
TAGACCTGTTCTTCCTGTGACTGAGATTTGAGCGGGACTCTGGATCTAGAGTCAAGCAGATCGTTCAAAC
ATTTGGCAATAAAGTTTCTTAAGATTGAATCCTGTTGCCGGTCTTGCGATGATTATCATATAATTTCTGT
TGAATTACGTTAAGCATGTAATAATTAACATGTAATGCATGACGTTATTTATGAGATGGGTTTTTATGAT
TAGAGTCCCGCAATTATACATTTAATACGCGATAGAAAACAAAATATAGCGCGCAAACTAGGATAAATTA
TCGCGCGCGGTGTCATCTATGTTACTAGATCGACGCTTGCTGAATTGGAGCGCTGCAAGAATTCAAGCTT
GGAGGTCAACATGGTGGAGCACGACACTCTGGTCTACTCCAAAAATGTCAAAGATACAGTCTCAGAAGAT
CAAAGGGCTATTGAGACTTTTCAACAAAGGATAATTTCGGGAAACCTCCTCGGATTCCATTGCCCAGCTA
TCTGTCACTTCATCGAAAGGACAGTAGAAAAGGAAGGTGGCTCCTACAAATGCCATCATTGCGATAAAGG
AAAGGCTATCATTCAAGATCTCTCTGCCGACAGTGGTCCCAAAGATGGACCCCCACCCACGAGGAGCATC
GTGGAAAAAGAAGAGGTTCCAACCACGTCTACAAAGCAAGTGGATTGATGTGACATCTCCACTGACGTAA
GGGATGACGCACAATCCCACTATCCTTCGCAAGACCCTTCCTCTATATAAGGAAGTTCATTTCATTTGGA
GAGGACACGCTCGAGTATAAGAGCTCATTTTTACAACAATTACCAACAACAACAAACAACAAACAACATT
ACAATTACATTTACAATTATCGATACAAGCTGAGGCTTAATTAAACCTCAGCGCTTGTCCTGCTTTAATG
AGATATGCGAGAAGCCTATGATCGCATGATATTTGCTTTCAATTCTGTTGTGCACGTTGTAAAAAACCTG
AGCATGTGTAGCTCAGATCCTTACCGCCGGTTTCGGTTCATTCTAATGAATATATCACCCGTTACTATCG
TATTTTTATGAATAATATTCTCCGTTCAATTTACTGATTGTACCCTACTACTTATATGTACAATATTAAA
ATGAAAACAATATATTGTGCTGAATAGGTTTATAGCGACATCTATGATAGAGCGCCACAATAACAAACAA
TTGCGTTTTATTATTACAAATCCAATTTTAAAAAAAGCGGCAGAACCGGTCAAACCTAAAAGACTGATTA
CATAAATCTTATTCAAATTTCAAAAGTGCCCCAGGGGCTAGTATCTACGACACACCGAGCGGCGAACTAA
TAACGCTCACTGAAGGGAACTCCGGTTCCCCGCCGGCGCGCATGGGTGAGATTCCTTGAAGTTGAGTATT
GGCCGTCCGCTCTACCGAAAGTTACGGGCACCATTCAACCCGGTCCAGCACGGCGGCCGGGTAACCGACT
TGCTGCCCCGAGAATTATGCAGCATTTTTTTGGTGTATGTGGGCCCCAAATGAAGTGCAGGTCAAACCTT
GACAGTGACGACAAATCGTTGGGCGGGTCCAGGGCGAATTTTGCGACAACATGTCGAGGCTCAGCAGGAC
CGCTACTAGAGGATGCACATGTGACCGAGGGACACGAAGTGATCCGTTTAAACTATCAGTGTTTGACAGG
ATATATTGGCGGGTAAACCTAAGAGAAAAGAGCGTTTATTAGAATAATCGGATATTTAAAAGGGCGTGAA
AAGGTTTATCCGTTCGTCCATTTGTATGTGCATGCCAACCACAGGGTTCCCCTCGGGAGTCAGCCGTGCG
GCTGCATGAAATCCTGGCCGGTTTGTCTGATGCCAAGCTGGCGGCCTGGCCGGCCAGCTTGGCCGCTGAA
GAAACCGAGCGCCGCCGTCTAAAAAGGTGATGTGTATTTGAGTAAAACAGCTTGCGTCATGCGGTCGCTG
CGTATATGATGCGATGAGTAAATAAACAAATACGCAAGGGGAACGCATGAAGGTTATCGCTGTACTTAAC
CAGAAAGGCGGGTCAGGCAAGACGACCATCGCAACCCATCTAGCCCGCGCCCTGCAACTCGCCGGGGCCG
ATGTTCTGTTAGTCGATTCCGATCCCCAGGGCAGTGCCCGCGATTGGGCGGCCGTGCGGGAAGATCAACC
GCTAACCGTTGTCGGCATCGACCGCCCGACGATTGACCGCGACGTGAAGGCCATCGGCCGGCGCGACTTC
GTAGTGATCGACGGAGCGCCCCAGGCGGCGGACTTGGCTGTGTCCGCGATCAAGGCAGCCGACTTCGTGC
TGATTCCGGTGCAGCCAAGCCCTTACGACATATGGGCCACCGCCGACCTGGTGGAGCTGGTTAAGCAGCG
CATTGAGGTCACGGATGGAAGGCTACAAGCGGCCTTTGTCGTGTCGCGGGCGATCAAAGGCACGCGCATC
GGCGGTGAGGTTGCCGAGGCGCTGGCCGGGTACGAGCTGCCCATTCTTGAGTCCCGTATCACGCAGCGCG
TGAGCTACCCAGGCACTGCCGCCGCCGGCACAACCGTTCTTGAATCAGAACCCGAGGGCGACGCTGCCCG
CGAGGTCCAGGCGCTGGCCGCTGAAATTAAATCAAAACTCATTTGAGTTAATGAGGTAAAGAGAAAATGA
GCAAAAGCACAAACACGCTAAGTGCCGGCCGTCCGAGCGCACGCAGCAGCAAGGCTGCAACGTTGGCCAG
CCTGGCAGACACGCCAGCCATGAAGCGGGTCAACTTTCAGTTGCCGGCGGAGGATCACACCAAGCTGAAG
ATGTACGCGGTACGCCAAGGCAAGACCATTACCGAGCTGCTATCTGAATACATCGCGCAGCTACCAGAGT
AAATGAGCAAATGAATAAATGAGTAGATGAATTTTAGCGGCTAAAGGAGGCGGCATGGAAAATCAAGAAC
AACCAGGCACCGACGCCGTGGAATGCCCCATGTGTGGAGGAACGGGCGGTTGGCCA
Features (pLannotate 1.2.2; 15 found; start..end, strand, type, name):
     69..1142    +  CDS            pVS1 RepA: replication protein from the Pseudomonas plasmid pVS1 (Heeb et al., 2000)
   1208..1402    +  rep_origin     pVS1 oriV: origin of replication for the Pseudomonas plasmid pVS1 (Heeb et al., 2000)
   1464..1568    +  promoter       AmpR promoter: bla
   1569..2363    +  CDS            KanR: aminoglycoside phosphotransferase; aphA-3; confers resistance to kanamycin
   2534..3122    +  rep_origin     ori: high-copy-number ColE1/pMB1/pBR322/pUC origin of replication
   3258..3282    +  misc_feature   LB T-DNA repeat: left border repeat from nopaline C58 T-DNA
   3477..3659    +  promoter       NOS promoter: nopaline synthase promoter NOS promoter
   3680..4228    +  CDS            bar: PAT_STRHY - Experimental evidence at protein level: Swiss-Prot protein existence level 1. Inactivates phosphinothricin (PPT) by transfer of an acetyl group from acetyl CoA. Can also acetylate demethylphosphinothricin but not PTT or glutamate. This enzyme is an effector of phosphinothricin tripeptide (PTT or bialaphos) resistance. From Streptomyces hygroscopicus. Introduced by genetic manipulation and expressed in glufosinate-tolerant maize by Dekalb Genetics.
   4259..4511    +  terminator     NOS terminator: nopaline synthase terminator and poly(A) signal
   4632..4977    +  promoter       CaMV 35S promoter: strong constitutive promoter from cauliflower mosaic virus
   4929..4975    +  promoter       minimal CaMV 35S promoter: minimal 35S promoter from cauliflower mosaic virus
   5006..5059    +  misc_feature   TMV Ω: translational enhancer from the tobacco mosaic virus 5'-leader sequence (Gallie et al., 1988)
   5100..5807    +  terminator     OCS terminator: octopine synthase terminator
   5874..5898    +  misc_feature   RB T-DNA repeat: right border repeat from nopaline C58 T-DNA
   6207..6836    +  CDS            pVS1 StaA: stability protein from the Pseudomonas plasmid pVS1 (Heeb et al., 2000)
