[The description below was written by a language model from this plasmid's Addgene catalogue record and pLannotate feature annotations shown in this document.]
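Description:
pICSLUS0003OD is an empty plant-expression binary vector built on the pICSL4723 backbone and described as a Golden Gate-compatible USER cloning acceptor. The annotated sequence is about 7.2 kb. It carries two replication systems. A high-copy ColE1/pUC-type origin maintains it in E. coli. The pVS1 oriV, together with the RepA replication protein and StaA stability protein, is the module commonly used for stable maintenance in Agrobacterium. Bacterial selection is by kanamycin, through an aphA-3 aminoglycoside phosphotransferase gene driven by the bla (AmpR) promoter.

The region between the nopaline-type left and right T-DNA border repeats is the part that would be transferred into plant cells, and it holds two units. Next to the left border is a plant selection cassette in which the NOS promoter drives the bar gene, followed by the NOS terminator. Bar encodes phosphinothricin acetyltransferase from Streptomyces hygroscopicus, which gives resistance to Basta (glufosinate/phosphinothricin). Downstream is an expression cassette with no coding sequence. It consists of the CaMV 35S promoter, the TMV Ω 5' leader acting as a translational enhancer, and the OCS terminator. Only a short unannotated gap separates Ω from the terminator. This is presumably where the USER cloning site sits and where a gene of interest would be inserted, but the feature table does not annotate the site and the record gives no details of the cassette.

The record lists no insert. The arrangement of parts suggests use for placing a coding sequence under strong constitutive 35S control, followed by Agrobacterium-mediated plant transformation or transient expression with Basta selection of transformants.
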