Addgene plasmid #86176: pICSLUS0003OD
Purpose: (Empty Backbone) GG compatible USER cloning
Depositing lab: Mark Youles. Depositing organization: Sainsbury Laboratory, Norwich.
Backbone
  Vector backbone: pICSL4723
  Vector type: Plant Expression
  Selectable markers: Basta
Growth in bacteria
  Bacterial resistance: Kanamycin, 50 μg/mL
  Growth temperature: 37°C
  Growth strain: DH5alpha
  Copy number: High Copy
Gene/Insert
  Gene/Insert name: None
Terms and licenses: Academic/Nonprofit Terms; Industry Terms: Not Available to Industry
How to cite: pICSLUS0003OD was a gift from Mark Youles (Addgene plasmid # 86176 ; http://n2t.net/addgene:86176 ; RRID:Addgene_86176)
